>Addgene plasmid #197872 | 4A3.PBAD-repL(WT).J23115-gfp | addgene full sequence | sequence record 395257 | Addgene NGS Result
ACATAGCAGAACTTTAAAAGTGCTCATCATTGGAAAACGTTCTTCGGGGCGAAAACTCTCAAGGATCTTA
CCGCTGTTGAGATCCAGTTCGATGTAACCCACTCGTGCACCCAACTGATCTTCAGCATCTTTTACTTTCA
CCAGCGTTTCTGGGTGAGCAAAAACAGGAAGGCAAAATGCCGCAAAAAAGGGAATAAGGGCGACACGGAA
ATGTTGAATACTCATACTCTTCCTTTTTCAATATTATTGAAGCATTTATCAGGGTTATTGTCTCATGAGC
GGATACATATTTGAATGTATTTAGAAAAATAAACAAATAGGGGTTCCGCGCACATTTCCCATGGTGCCAC
CTGACGTCTAAGAACGCAGAAAGGCCCACCCGAAGGTGAGCCAGTGTGACTCTAGTAGAGAGCGTTCACC
GACAAACAACAGATAAAACGAAAGGCCCAGTCTTTCGACTGAGCCTTTCGTTTTATTTGATGCCTGGCTC
TAGTATTATTATTTGTATAGTTCATCCATGCCATGTGTAATCCCAGCAGCTGTTACAAACTCAAGAAGGA
CCATGTGGTCTCTCTTTTCGTTGGGATCTTTCGAAAGGGCAGATTGTGTGGACAGGTAATGGTTGTCTGG
TAAAAGGACAGGGCCATCGCCAATTGGAGTATTTTGTTGATAATGGTCTGCTAGTTGAACGCTTCCATCT
TCAATGTTGTGTCTAATTTTGAAGTTAACTTTGATTCCATTCTTTTGTTTGTCTGCCATGATGTATACAT
TGTGTGAGTTATAGTTGTATTCCAATTTGTGTCCAAGAATGTTTCCATCTTCTTTAAAATCAATACCTTT
TAACTCGATTCTATTAACAAGGGTATCACCTTCAAACTTGACTTCAGCACGTGTCTTGTAGTTCCCGTCA
TCTTTGAAAAATATAGTTCTTTCCTGTACATAACCTTCGGGCATGGCACTCTTGAAAAAGTCATGCTGTT
TCATATGATCTGGGTATCTCGCAAAGCATTGAACACCATAACCGAAAGTAGTGACAAGTGTTGGCCATGG
AACAGGTAGTTTTCCAGTAGTGCAAATAAATTTAAGGGTAAGTTTTCCGTATGTTGCATCACCTTCACCC
TCTCCACTGACAGAAAATTTGTGCCCATTAACATCACCATCTAATTCAACAAGAATTGGGACAACTCCAG
TGAAAAGTTCTTCTCCTTTACGCATCTAGTATTTCTCCTCTTTAATCTCTAGTAGCTAGCATTGTACCAA
GGGCTGAGCTAGCTATAAATTTTGTTATCAATAAAAAAGGCCGCGATTTGCGGCCTTATTGTTCGTCTTA
TTATGACAACTTGACGGCTACATCATTCACTTTTTCTTCACAACCGGCACGAAACTCGCTCGGGCTGGCC
CCGGTGCATTTTTTAAATACTCGCGAGAAATAGAGTTGATCGTCAAAACCAACATTGCGACCGACGGTGG
CGATAGGCATCCGGGTAGTGCTCAAAAGCAGCTTCGCCTGACTAATGCGTTGGTCCTCGCGCCAGCTTAA
GACGCTAATCCCTAACTGCTGGCGGAAAAGATGTGACAGACGCGACGGCGACAAGCAAACATGCTGTGCG
ACGCTGGCGATATCAAAATTGCTGTCTGCCAGGTGATCGCTGATGTACTGACAAGCCTCGCGTACCCGAT
TATCCATCGGTGGATGGAGCGACTCGTTAATCGCTTCCATGCGCCGCAGTAACAATTGCTCAAGCAGATT
TATCGCCAGCAGCTCCGAATAGCGCCCTTCCCCTTGCCCGGCGTTAATGATTTGCCCAAACAGGTCGCTG
AAATGCGGCTGGTGCGCTTCATCCGGGCGAAAGAAACCCGTATTGGCAAATATTGACGGCCAGTTAAGCC
ATTCATGCCAGTAGGCGCGCGGACGAAAGTAAACCCACTGGTGATACCATTCGCGAGCCTCCGGATGACG
ACCGTAGTGATGAATCTCTCCTGGCGGGAACAGCAAAATATCACCCGGTCGGCAGACAAATTCTCGTCCC
TGATTTTTCACCACCCCCTGACCGCGAATGGTGAGATTGAGAATATAACCTTTCATTCCCAGCGGTCGGT
CGATAAAAAAATCGAGATAACCGTTGGCCTCAATCGGCGTTAAACCCGCCACCAGATGGGCGTTAAACGA
GTATCCCGGCAGCAGGGGATCATTTTGCGCTTCAGCCATACTTTTCATACTCCCACCATTCAGAGAAGAA
ACCAATTGTCCATATTGCATCAGACATTGCCGTCACTGCGTCTTTTACTGGCTCTTCTCGCTAACCCAAC
CGGTAACCCCGCTTATTAAAAGCATTCTGTAACAAAGCGGGACCAAAGCCATGACAAAAACGCGTAACAA
AAGTGTCTATAATCACGGCAGAAAAGTCCACATTGATTATTTGCACGGCGTCACACTTTGCTATGCCATA
GCATTTTTATCCATAAGATTAGCGGATCCTACCTGACGCTTTTTATCGCAACTCTCTACTGTTTCTCCAT
GTACCTGTCGCGGCAACGCGCTAACAGACGTAGTAAGAACCACCAGCATTGTAATGCTGGCTAAAGTCAC
TTTCCTGAGCTGTATAACGATGAGCGATTTTACTTTTTCTGGCTATGAATTGGCCTGCTTTGTAACACAC
TCCGGTCTATCCCGTAGCGCCGGGCATATCCTGTCGCAATGTGCAAATCTCGCGGCAACAACCAGTGAAT
ACTTCATTCACAAGCCTCACCGCCTGATCGCGGCAGAAACTGGTTATAGCCAATCAACCGTCGTTCGTGC
ATTCCGTGAAGCTGTAAACAAAGGAATTCTGTCTGTAGAGATTGTTATCGGCGATCACCGTGAACGTCGC
GCTAACCTGTACCGGTTTACACCATCCTTTTTGGCCTTCGCACAACAAGCCAAAAATGCGCTGATAGAAA
GCAAATTAAAGATCTCTTCAGCGGCAACCAAGGTTAAAGCTGTTCTCGCTAAGACATTGGCTTTATTTAA
TTTTTTATCCACACCCCCATGTCAAAATGATACCCCCTCCCCCTGTCAGGATGACGTGGCAATAAAGAAT
AAGAAGTCACAAGTTAAAAAAACAAAAAGATCAGTTTCCGGCGGTGCCGGAACAACCAGCCTCAAAAAAT
TGACTTCATGGATCGCTAAGGCAAAAGCAAAGGCTGACAATCTGCGGTTATCCAAAAAACGCACTCAAAA
ACATGAGTTCAAGCAGAAAGTAGAGGCGGCTGCGCGGAAATATGCTTACCTGAAGAACAAGCGTTCGCCT
GATATTGGCGGGATATCAAACTTCGATAACCTACCGCATTGCATGACGGTAAACGAAGCTCTTAATGCGG
TTTTAGCCAAAAATAAAGATAACGAACAATGGGGTATACCGGCAGGATTCAGAGGGTAATAACTCGGTAC
CAAATTCCAGAAAAGAGGCCTCCCGAAAGGGGGGCCTTTTTTCGTTTTGGTCCGCTCACTCAAAGGCGGT
AATCTCGAGGTTACATTGTCGATCTGTTCATGGTGAACAGCTTTGAATGCACCAAAAACTCGTAAAAGCT
CTGATGTATCTATCTTTTTTACACCGTTTTCATCTGTGCATATGGACAGTTTTCCCTTTGATATGTAACG
GTGAACAGTTGTTCTACTTTTGTTTGTTAGTCTTGATGCTTCACTGATAGATACAAGAGCCATAAGAACC
TCAGATCCTTCCGTATTTAGCCAGTATGTTCTCTAGTGTGGTTCGTTGTTTTTGCGTGAGCCATGAGAAC
GAACCATTGAGATCATACTTACTTTGCATGTCACTCAAAAATTTTGCCTCAAAACTGGTGAGCTGAATTT
TTGCAGTTAAAGCATCGTGTAGTGTTTTTCTTAGTCCGTTATGTAGGTAGGAATCTGATGTAATGGTTGT
TGGTATTTTGTCACCATTCATTTTTATCTGGTTGTTCTCAAGTTCGGTTACGAGATCCATTTGTCTATCT
AGTTCAACTTGGAAAATCAACGTATCAGTCGGGCGGCCTCGCTTATCAACCACCAATTTCATATTGCTGT
AAGTGTTTAAATCTTTACTTATTGGTTTCAAAACCCATTGGTTAAGCCTTTTAAACTCATGGTAGTTATT
TTCAAGCATTAACATGAACTTAAATTCATCAAGGCTAATCTCTATATTTGCCTTGTGAGTTTTCTTTTGT
GTTAGTTCTTTTAATAACCACTCATAAATCCTCATAGAGTATTTGTTTTCAAAAGACTTAACATGTTCCA
GATTATATTTTATGAATTTTTTTAACTGGAAAAGATAAGGCAATATCTCTTCACTAAAAACTAATTCTAA
TTTTTCGCTTGAGAACTTGGCATAGTTTGTCCACTGGAAAATCTCAAAGCCTTTAACCAAAGGATTCCTG
ATTTCCACAGTTCTCGTCATCAGCTCTCTGGTTGCTTTAGCTAATACACCATAAGCATTTTCCCTACTGA
TGTTCATCATCTGAGCGTATTGGTTATAAGTGAACGATACCGTCCGTTCTTTCCTTGTAGGGTTTTCAAT
CGTGGGGTTGAGTAGTGCCACACAGCATAAAATTAGCTTGGTTTCATGCTCCGTTAAGTCATAGCGACTA
ATCGCTAGTTCATTTGCTTTGAAAACAACTAATTCAGACATACATCTCAATTGGTCTAGGTGATTTTAAT
CACTATACCAATTGAGATGGGCTAGTCAATGATAATTACATGTCCTTTTCCTTTGAGTTGTGGGTATCTG
TAAATTCTGCTAGACCTTTGCTGGAAAACTTGTAAATTCTGCTAGACCCTCTGTAAATTCCGCTAGACCT
TTGTGTGTTTTTTTTGTTTATATTCAAGTGGTTATAATTTATAGAATAAAGAAAGAATAAAAAAAGATAA
AAAGAATAGATCCCAGCCCTGTGTATAACTCACTACTTTAGTCAGTTCCGCAGTATTACAAAAGGATGTC
GCAAACGCTGTTTGCTCCTCTACAAAACAGACCTTAAAACCCTAAAGGCTTAAGTAGCACCCTCGCAAGC
TCGGGCAAATCGCTGAATATTCCTTTTGTCTCCGACCATCAGGCACCTGAGTCGCTGTCTTTTTCGTGAC
ATTCAGTTCGCTGCGCTCACGGCTCTGGCAGTGAATGGGGGTAAATGGCACTACAGGCGCCTTTTATGGA
TTCATGCAAGGAAACTACCCATAATACAAGAAAAGCCCGTCACGGGCTTCTCAGGGCGTTTTATGGCGGG
TCTGCTATGTGGTGCTATCTGACTTTTTGCTGTTCAGCAGTTCCTGCCCTCTGATTTTCCAGTCTGACCA
CTTCGGATTATCCCGTGACAGGTCATTCAGACTGGCTAATGCACCCAGTAAGGCAGCGGTATCATCAACA
GGCTTACCCGTCTTACTGTCCCTAGTGCTTGGATTCTCACCAATAAAAAACGCCCGGCGGCAACCGAGCG
TTCTGAACAAATCCAGATGGAGTTCTGAGGTCATTACTGGATCTATCAACAGGAGTCCAAGCGAGCTCGT
AAACTTGGTCTGACAGTTACCAATGCTTAATCAGTGAGGCACCTATCTCAGCGATCTGTCTATTTCGTTC
ATCCATAGTTGCCTGACTCCCCGTCGTGTAGATAACTACGATACGGGAGGGCTTACCATCTGGCCCCAGT
GCTGCAATGATACCGCGAGACCCACGCTCACCGGCTCCAGATTTATCAGCAATAAACCAGCCAGCCGGAA
GGGCCGAGCGCAGAAGTGGTCCTGCAACTTTATCCGCCTCCATCCAGTCTATTAATTGTTGCCGGGAAGC
TAGAGTAAGTAGTTCGCCAGTTAATAGTTTGCGCAACGTTGTTGCCATTGCTACAGGCATCGTGGTGTCA
CGCTCGTCGTTTGGTATGGCTTCATTCAGCTCCGGTTCCCAACGATCAAGGCGAGTTACATGATCCCCCA
TGTTGTGCAAAAAAGCGGTTAGCTCCTTCGGTCCTCCGATCGTTGTCAGAAGTAAGTTGGCCGCAGTGTT
ATCACTCATGGTTATGGCAGCACTGCATAATTCTCTTACTGTCATGCCATCCGTAAGATGCTTTTCTGTG
ACTGGTGAGTACTCAACCAAGTCATTCTGAGAATAGTGTATGCGGCGACCGAGTTGCTCTTGCCCGGCGT
CAATACGGGATAATACCGCGCC
Features (pLannotate 1.2.2; 11 found; start..end, strand, type, name):
    226..330     -  promoter       AmpR promoter: bla
    365..392     -  terminator     T7Te terminator: phage T7 early transcription terminator
    408..479     -  terminator     rrnB T1 terminator: transcription terminator T1 from the E. coli rrnB gene
    502..1215    -  CDS            hfriFP: hfriFP is a fluorescent protein published in 2013, derived from Herbaspirillum frisingense.
   1334..2209    -  CDS            araC: ARAC_ECOLI - Experimental evidence at protein level: Swiss-Prot protein existence level 1. Transcription factor that regulates the expression of several genes involved in the transport and metabolism of L-arabinose (PubMed:4362626, PubMed:328165, PubMed:6251457, PubMed:2962192, PubMed:6319708, PubMed:2231717, PubMed:1447222). Functions both as a positive and a negative regulator (PubMed:328165, PubMed:6251457). In the presence of arabinose, activates the expression of the araBAD, araE, araFGH and araJ promoters (PubMed:4362626, PubMed:328165, PubMed:6251457, PubMed:2962192, PubMed:6319708, Pub
   2355..2520    +  promoter       araBAD promoter: araBAD; promoter of the L-arabinose operon of E. coli; the araC regulatory gene is transcribed in the opposite direction (Guzman et al., 1995)
   2574..3416    +  CDS            repL: REPL_BPP1 - Protein predicted: Swiss-Prot protein existence level 4. Essential for L-replicon function. Necessary for initiation of DNA replication from the L-replicon at oriL (Probable). From Escherichia phage P1 (Bacteriophage P1).
   3711..4661    -  CDS            Rep101: RepA protein needed for replication with the pSC101 origin; rep101
   4709..4931    -  rep_origin     pSC101 ori: low-copy replication origin that requires the Rep101 protein
   5423..5517    -  terminator     lambda t0 terminator: transcription terminator from phage lambda
   5547..225     -  CDS            AmpR (across the origin): β-lactamase; bla; confers resistance to ampicillin, carbenicillin, and related antibiotics
