[The description below was written by a language model from this plasmid's Addgene catalogue record and pLannotate feature annotations shown in this document.]
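Description:
4A3.PBAD-repL(WT).J23115-gfp is a low-copy bacterial expression plasmid of about 6.2 kb, built on a pSC101-type backbone (designated 4A3) for use in E. coli. It is maintained by the pSC101 origin together with the Rep101 (RepA) initiator protein that this origin requires. Selection is by ampicillin through a β-lactamase gene driven by its own bla promoter and followed by a lambda t0 terminator.

The plasmid carries two cassettes. In the first, the wild-type repL gene of bacteriophage P1, preceded by only the last 24 bp of the upstream kilA gene, sits downstream of the araBAD promoter, with the regulator araC encoded divergently. AraC represses PBAD in the absence of L-arabinose and activates it when the sugar is present, so RepL production is inducible. RepL is the initiator of the P1 lytic (L) replicon. According to the record, its expression triggers DNA replication both in cis, on the plasmid itself, and in trans. Induction is therefore expected to add RepL-driven replication on top of the low basal pSC101 copy number.

The second cassette expresses gfp from the weak constitutive Anderson-series promoter BBa_J23115 and ends with the rrnB T1 and T7Te terminators. The automated annotation labels this reading frame as hfriFP, but its size and position match the catalogued gfp insert, so the label is probably a homology-based misassignment. Weak constitutive GFP output plausibly serves as a fluorescence proxy for plasmid copy number, although the record does not say so explicitly. The construct comes from work characterising RepL-mediated replication and the role of an adenine/thymidine-rich region in it, where it represents the wild-type repL version.
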