Addgene plasmid #197872: 4A3.PBAD-repL(WT).J23115-gfp
Purpose: Arabinose induced expression of wildtype repL gene, which triggers DNA replication in cis and in trans, weak level of constitutive GFP expression
Depositing lab: Baojun Wang. Depositing organization: University of Edinburgh. Publication: An adenine/thymidine-rich region is integral to RepL-mediated DNA replication. Huan YW, Brown R, Wang B. Front Microbiol. 2023 Feb 9;14:1095671. doi: 10.3389/fmicb.2023.1095671. eCollection 2023. PubMed 36846746.
Backbone
  Vector backbone: pSC101 (4A3)
  Backbone size w/o insert (bp): 3197
  Vector type: Bacterial Expression
Growth in bacteria
  Bacterial resistance: Ampicillin, 100 μg/mL
  Growth temperature: 37°C
  Growth strain: DH5alpha
  Copy number: Low Copy
Gene/Insert 1
  Gene/Insert name: part kilA/repL
  Species: Bacteriophage P1 (E. coli P1 lysogen EMG16)
  Insert size (bp): 899
  Mutation: contains only the 24 bp of 3'-end of kilA gene sequence
  Promoter: PBAD
  Cloning method: Gibson Cloning
  Sequencing primers: 5′ cataagattagcggatcctac; 3′ gatgacgtggcaataaagaataag
Gene/Insert 2
  Gene/Insert name: gfp
  Insert size (bp): 717
  Promoter: Bba_J23115
  Cloning method: Gibson Cloning
  Sequencing primers: 5′ CTAGAgctagcattgtaccaagg; 3′ CATGGAACAGGTAGTTTTCCAG
Terms and licenses: Academic/Nonprofit Terms; Industry Terms: Not Available to Industry
How to cite: 4A3.PBAD-repL(WT).J23115-gfp was a gift from Baojun Wang (Addgene plasmid # 197872 ; http://n2t.net/addgene:197872 ; RRID:Addgene_197872)
